>Addgene plasmid #83904 | pLJM5-mSHMT1 | depositor full sequence | sequence record 160824 | T3 7557..7576 M13-fwd 4770..4787 M13-rev 7519..7539 T7 4741..4761 ColE1 origin 6469..7151 F1 ori 4945..5251 LacZ alpha 4858..492
TATGCCAAGTACGCCCCCTATTGACGTCAATGACGGTAAATGGCCCGCCTGGCATTATGCCCAGTACATG
ACCTTATGGGACTTTCCTACTTGGCAGTACATCTACGTATTAGTCATCGCTATTACCATGGTGATGCGGT
TTTGGCAGTACATCAATGGGCGTGGATAGCGGTTTGACTCACGGGGATTTCCAAGTCTCCACCCCATTGA
CGTCAATGGGAGTTTGTTTTGGCACCAAAATCAACGGGACTTTCCAAAATGTCGTAACAACTCCGCCCCA
TTGACGCAAATGGGCGGTAGGCGTGTACGGTGGGAGGTCTATATAAGCAGAGCTGGTTTAGTGAACCGTC
AGATCCGCTAGCAGTGCAATGGCAGACAGGGATGCCACCCTGTGGGCTTCTCATGAGAAGATGTTGTCGC
AGCCCCTCAAGGACAGTGATGCCGAGGTTTACAGCATCATTAAAAAGGAGAGCAACCGGCAGAGGGTCGG
ATTAGAGCTGATTGCCTCGGAGAATTTTGCCAGCCGAGCTGTGTTGGAGGCCCTGGGATCTTGCTTAAAT
AACAAATACTCTGAGGGATATCCAGGCCAAAGGTATTATGGCGGGACCGAGTTCATCGATGAGCTGGAGA
TGCTGTGTCAGAAGCGTGCATTACAGGCCTACCATCTGGATCCTCAGTGCTGGGGTGTCAATGTCCAGCC
TTATTCAGGCTCCCCTGCAAACTTTGCTGTGTATACTGCCCTGGTAGAGCCTCATGGGCGAATCATGGGC
TTGGACCTGCCAGACGGTGGCCATCTGACCCATGGCTTCATGACAGACAAGAAGAAAATCTCTGCCACAT
CTATCTTCTTTGAATCCATGCCTTATAAGGTGTACCCAGAGACTGGGTACATCAACTATGACCAGCTGGA
GGAGAATGCCAGCCTCTTCCACCCGAAGCTGATCATCGCAGGGACCAGCTGCTACTCCCGGAACCTGGAC
TACGCACGGCTGCGGAAGATTGCGGATGATAATGGGGCGTATCTCATGGCAGACATGGCACATATCAGTG
GGCTCGTGGCAGCTGGGGTGGTGCCCTCCCCCTTTGAACACTGCCATGTAGTGACCACTACAACCCACAA
GACCCTGAGAGGCTGCCGTGCTGGTATGATATTCTACAGAAAGGGTGTGCGCAGTGTGGATCCCAAGACT
GGCAAAGAGACTTACTATGAACTGGAGTCCCTCATCAACTCTGCCGTGTTCCCAGGCCTTCAGGGGGGTC
CTCACAACCATGCCATTGCTGGTGTTGCTGTGGCCCTGAAGCAAGCCATGACTACAGAATTCAAAATCTA
CCAGCTCCAGGTGTTGGCCAACTGCAGGGCTCTGTCTGATGCACTCACAGAGCTAGGCTACAAAATAGTC
ACAGGTGGCTCTGATAATCACTTGATCCTAATGGATCTGCGTTCTAAGGGTACTGATGGTGGAAGGGCTG
AGAAGGTACTAGAAGCCTGTTCTATCGCCTGCAACAAGAATACCTGCCCAGGTGACAAGAGCGCGTTACG
GCCCAGTGGACTGCGACTGGGGACTCCAGCATTGACATCCCGAGGACTTTTGGAAGAAGACTTCCAAAAA
GTAGCACACTTTATCCACAGGGGGATAGAGTTGACACTGCAGATTCAGAGCCACATGGCCACGAAGGCCA
CACTGAAAGAGTTCAAAGAGAAGCTGGCAGGAGATGAGAAGATCCAGAGTGCTGTGGCAACTCTCCGGGA
AGAAGTGGAGAACTTTGCTTCCAACTTCTCACTACCTGGCCTTCCTGACTTCTGATGCGGTACCATGAAT
TCTCGACCTCGAGACAAATGGCAGTATTCATCCACAATTTTAAAAGAAAAGGGGGGATTGGGGGGTACAG
TGCAGGGGAAAGAATAGTAGACATAATAGCAACAGACATACAAACTAAAGAATTACAAAAACAAATTACA
AAAATTCAAAATTTTCGGGTTTATTACAGGGACAGCAGAGATCCACTTTGGCCGCGGCTCGAGGGGGTTG
GGGTTGCGCCTTTTCCAAGGCAGCCCTGGGTTTGCGCAGGGACGCGGCTGCTCTGGGCGTGGTTCCGGGA
AACGCAGCGGCGCCGACCCTGGGTCTCGCACATTCTTCACGTCCGTTCGCAGCGTCACCCGGATCTTCGC
CGCTACCCTTGTGGGCCCCCCGGCGACGCTTCCTGCTCCGCCCCTAAGTCGGGAAGGTTCCTTGCGGTTC
GCGGCGTGCCGGACGTGACAAACGGAAGCCGCACGTCTCACTAGTCTCGTGCAGATGGACAGCACCGCTG
AGCAATGGAAGCGGGTAGGCCTTTGGGGCAGCGGCCAATAGCAGCTTTGCTCCTTCGCTTTCTGGGCTCA
GAGGCTGGGAAGGGGTGGGTCCGGGGGCGGGCTCAGGGGCGGGCTCAGGGGCGGGGCGGGCGCCCGAAGG
TCCTCCGGAGGCCCGGCATTCTGCACGCTTCAAAAGCGCACGTCTGCCGCGCTGTTCTCCTCTTCCTCAT
CTCCGGGCCTTTCGACCTGCATCCCGCCACCATGAAAAAGCCTGAACTCACCGCGACGTCTGTCGAGAAG
TTTCTGATCGAAAAGTTCGACAGCGTCTCCGACCTGATGCAGCTCTCGGAGGGCGAAGAATCTCGTGCTT
TCAGCTTCGATGTAGGAGGGCGTGGATATGTCCTGCGGGTAAATAGCTGCGCCGATGGTTTCTACAAAGA
TCGTTATGTTTATCGGCACTTTGCATCGGCCGCGCTCCCGATTCCGGAAGTGCTTGACATTGGGGAATTC
AGCGAGAGCCTGACCTATTGCATCTCCCGCCGTGCACAGGGTGTCACGTTGCAAGACCTGCCTGAAACCG
AACTGCCCGCTGTTCTGCAGCCGGTCGCGGAGGCCATGGATGCGATCGCTGCGGCCGATCTTAGCCAGAC
GAGCGGGTTCGGCCCATTCGGACCGCAAGGAATCGGTCAATACACTACATGGCGTGATTTCATATGCGCG
ATTGCTGATCCCCATGTGTATCACTGGCAAACTGTGATGGACGACACCGTCAGTGCGTCCGTCGCGCAGG
CTCTCGATGAGCTGATGCTTTGGGCCGAGGACTGCCCCGAAGTCCGGCACCTCGTGCACGCGGATTTCGG
CTCCAACAATGTCCTGACGGACAATGGCCGCATAACAGCGGTCATTGACTGGAGCGAGGCGATGTTCGGG
GATTCCCAATACGAGGTCGCCAACATCTTCTTCTGGAGGCCGTGGTTGGCTTGTATGGAGCAGCAGACGC
GCTACTTCGAGCGGAGGCATCCGGAGCTTGCAGGATCGCCGCGGCTCCGGGGCGTATATGCTCCGCATTG
GTCTTGACCAACTCTATCAGAGCTTGGTTGACGGCAATTTCGATGATGCAGCTTGGGCGCAGGGTCGATG
CGACGCAATCGTCCGATCCGGAGCCGGGACTGTCGGGCGTACACAAATCGCCCGCAGAAGCGCGGCCGTC
TGGACCGATGGCTGTGTAGAAGTACTCGCCGATAGTGGAAACCGACGCCCCAGCACTCGTCCGAGGGCAA
AGGAATAGAGTAGATGCCGACCGAACAAGAGCTGATTTCGAGAACGCCTCAGCCAGCAACTCGCGCGAGC
CTAGCAAGGCAAATGCGAGAGAACGGCCTTACGCTTGGTGGCACAGTTCTCGTCCACAGTTCGCTAAGCT
CGCTCGGCTGGGTCGCGGGAGGGCCGGTCGCAGTGATTCAGGCCCTTCTGGATTGTGTTGGTCCCCAGGG
CACGATTGTCATGCCCACGCACTCGGGTGATCTGACTGATCCCGCAGATTGGAGATCGCCGCCCGTGCCT
GCCGATTGGGTGCAGATCCGTCGACCTGCAGCCAAGCTCTTTAAGACCAATGACTTACAAGGCAGCTGTA
GATCTTAGCCACTTTTTAAAAGAAAAGGGGGGACTGGAAGGGCTAATTCACTCCCAACGAAGACAAGATC
TGCTTTTTGCTTGTACTGGGTCTCTCTGGTTAGACCAGATCTGAGCCTGGGAGCTCTCTGGCTAACTAGG
GAACCCACTGCTTAAGCCTCAATAAAGCTTGCCTTGAGTGCTTCAAGTAGTGTGTGCCCGTCTGTTGTGT
GACTCTGGTAACTAGAGATCCCTCAGACCCTTTTAGTCAGTGTGGAAAATCTCTAGCAGTAGTAGTTCAT
GTCATCTTATTATTCAGTATTTATAACTTGCAAAGAAATGAATATCAGAGAGTGAGAGGAACTTGTTTAT
TGCAGCTTATAATGGTTACAAATAAAGCAATAGCATCACAAATTTCACAAATAAAGCATTTTTTTCACTG
CATTCTAGTTGTGGTTTGTCCAAACTCATCAATGTATCTTATCATGTCTGGCTCTAGCTATCCCGCCCCT
AACTCCGCCCATCCCGCCCCTAACTCCGCCCAGTTCCGCCCATTCTCCGCCCCATGGCTGACTAATTTTT
TTTATTTATGCAGAGGCCGAGGCCGCCTCGGCCTCTGAGCTATTCCAGAAGTAGTGAGGAGGCTTTTTTG
GAGGCCTAGGGACGTACCCAATTCGCCCTATAGTGAGTCGTATTACGCGCGCTCACTGGCCGTCGTTTTA
CAACGTCGTGACTGGGAAAACCCTGGCGTTACCCAACTTAATCGCCTTGCAGCACATCCCCCTTTCGCCA
GCTGGCGTAATAGCGAAGAGGCCCGCACCGATCGCCCTTCCCAACAGTTGCGCAGCCTGAATGGCGAATG
GG
[124 nt withheld, positions 4763-4886]
C
[91 nt withheld, positions 4888-4978]
A
[49 nt withheld, positions 4980-5028]
CCTTTGACGTTGGAGTCCACGTTCTTT
[37 nt withheld, positions 5056-5092]
ACCCTATCTCGGTCTATTCTTTTGATTTATAAGGGATTTTGCCGATTTCGGCCTATTGGTTAAAAAATGA
GCTGATTTAACAAAAATTTAACGCGAATTTTAACAAAATATTAACGCTTACAATTTAGGTGGCACTTTTC
GGGGAAATGTGCGCGGAACCCCTATTTGTTTATTTTTCTAAATACATTCAAATATGTATCCGCTCATGAG
ACAATAACCCTGATAAATGCTTCAATAATATTGAAAAAGGAAGAGTATGAGTATTCAACATTTCCGTGTC
GCCCTTATTCCCTTTTTTGCGGCATTTTGCCTTCCTGTTTTTGCTCACCCAGAAACGCTGGTGAAAGTAA
AAGATGCTGAAGATCAGTTGGGTGCACGAGTGGGTTACATCGAACTGGATCTCAACAGCGGTAAGATCCT
TGAGAGTTTTCGCCCCGAAGAACGTTTTCCAATGATGAGCACTTTTAAAGTTCTGCTATGTGGCGCGGTA
TTATCCCGTATTGACGCCGGGCAAGAGCAACTCGGTCGCCGCATACACTATTCTCAGAATGACTTGGTTG
AGTACTCACCAGTCACAGAAAAGCATCTTACGGATGGCATGACAGTAAGAGAATTATGCAGTGCTGCCAT
AACCATGAGTGATAACACTGCGGCCAACTTACTTCTGACAACGATCGGAGGACCGAAGGAGCTAACCGCT
TTTTTGCACAACATGGGGGATCATGTAACTCGCCTTGATCGTTGGGAACCGGAGCTGAATGAAGCCATAC
CAAACGACGAGCGTGACACCACGATGCCTGTAGCAATGGCAACAACGTTGCGCAAACTATTAACTGGCGA
ACTACTTACTCTAGCTTCCCGGCAACAATTAATAGACTGGATGGAGGCGGATAAAGTTGCAGGACCACTT
CTGCGCTCGGCCCTTCCGGCTGGCTGGTTTATTGCTGATAAATCTGGAGCCGGTGAGCGTGGGTCTCGCG
GTATCATTGCAGCACTGGGGCCAGATGGTAAGCCCTCCCGTATCGTAGTTATCTACACGACGGGGAGTCA
GGCAACTATGGATGAACGAAATAGACAGATCGCTGAGATAGGTGCCTCACTGATTAAGCATTGGTAACTG
TCAGACCAAGTTTACTCATATATACTTTAGATTGATTTAAAACTTCATTTTTAATTTAAAAGGATCTAGG
TGAAGATCCTTTTTGATAATCTCATGACCAAAATCCCTTAACGTGAGTTTTCGTTCCACTGAGCGTCAGA
CCCCGTAGAAAAGATCAAAGGATCTTCTTGAGATCCTTTTTTTCTGCGCGTAATCTGCTGCTTGCAAACA
AAAAAACCACCGCTACCAGCGGTGGTTTGTTTGCCGGATCAAGAGCTACCAACTCTTTTTCCGAAGGTAA
CTGGCTTCAGCAGAGCGCAGATACCAAATACTGTTCTTCTAGTGTAGCCGTAGTTAGGCCACCACTTCAA
GAACTCTGTAGCACCGCCTACATACCTCGCTCTGCTAATCCTGTTACCAGTGGCTGCTGCCAGTGGCGAT
AAGTCGTGTCTTACCGGGTTGGACTCAAGACGATAGTTACCGGATAAGGCGCAGCGGTCGGGCTGAACGG
GGGGTTCGTGCACACAGCCCAGCTTGGAGCGAACGACCTACACCGAACTGAGATACCTACAGCGTGAGCT
ATGAGAAAGCGCCACGCTTCCCGAAGGGAGAAAGGCGGACAGGTATCCGGTAAGCGGCAGGGTCGGAACA
GGAGAGCGCACGAGGGAGCTTCCAGGGGGAAACGCCTGGTATCTTTATAGTCCTGTCGGGTTTCGCCACC
TCTGACTTGAGCGTCGATTTTTGTGATGCTCGTCAGGGGGGCGGAGCCTATGGAAAAACGCCAGCAACGC
GGCCTTTTTACGGTTCCTGGCCTTTTGCTGGCCTTTTGCTCACATGTTCTTTCCTGCGTTATCCCCTGAT
TCTGTGGATAACCGTATTACCGCCTTTGAGTGAGCTGATACCGCTCGCCGCAGCCGAACGACCGAGCGCA
GCGAGTCAGTGAGCGAGGAAGCGGAAGAGCGCCCAATACGCAAACCGCCTCTCCCCGCGCGTTGGCCGAT
TCATTAATGCAGCTGGCACGACAGGTTTCCCGACTGGAAAGCGGGCAGTGAGCGCAACGCAATTAATGTG
AGTTAGCTCACTCATTAGGCACCCCAGGCTTTACACTTTATGCTTCCGGCTCGTATGTTGTGTGGAATTG
TGAGCGGATAACAATTTCACACAGGAAACAGCTATGACCATGATTACGCCAAGCGCGCAATTAACCCTCA
CTAAAGGGAACAAAAGCTGGAGCTGCAAGCTTAATGTAGTCTTATGCAATACTCTTGTAGTCTTGCAACA
TGGTAACGATGAGTTAGCAACATGCCTTACAAGGAGAGAAAAAGCACCGTGCATGCCGATTGGTGGAAGT
AAGGTGGTACGATCGTGCCTTATTAGGAAGGCAACAGACGGGTCTGACATGGATTGGACGAACCACTGAA
TTGCCGCATTGCAGAGATATTGTATTTAAGTGCCTAGCTCGATACATAAACGGGTCTCTCTGGTTAGACC
AGATCTGAGCCTGGGAGCTCTCTGGCTAACTAGGGAACCCACTGCTTAAGCCTCAATAAAGCTTGCCTTG
AGTGCTTCAAGTAGTGTGTGCCCGTCTGTTGTGTGACTCTGGTAACTAGAGATCCCTCAGACCCTTTTAG
TCAGTGTGGAAAATCTCTAGCAGTGGCGCCCGAACAGGGACTTGAAAGCGAAAGGGAAACCAGAGGAGCT
CTCTCGACGCAGGACTCGGCTTGCTGAAGCGCGCACGGCAAGAGGCGAGGGGCGGCGACTGGTGAGTACG
CCAAAAATTTTGACTAGCGGAGGCTAGAAGGAGAGAGATGGGTGCGAGAGCGTCAGTATTAAGCGGGGGA
GAATTAGATCGCGATGGGAAAAAATTCGGTTAAGGCCAGGGGGAAAGAAAAAATATAAATTAAAACATAT
AGTATGGGCAAGCAGGGAGCTAGAACGATTCGCAGTTAATCCTGGCCTGTTAGAAACATCAGAAGGCTGT
AGACAAATACTGGGACAGCTACAACCATCCCTTCAGACAGGATCAGAAGAACTTAGATCATTATATAATA
CAGTAGCAACCCTCTATTGTGTGCATCAAAGGATAGAGATAAAAGACACCAAGGAAGCTTTAGACAAGAT
AGAGGAAGAGCAAAACAAAAGTAAGACCACCGCACAGCAAGCGGCCGCTGATCTTCAGACCTGGAGGAGG
AGATATGAGGGACAATTGGAGAAGTGAATTATATAAATATAAAGTAGTAAAAATTGAACCATTAGGAGTA
GCACCCACCAAGGCAAAGAGAAGAGTGGTGCAGAGAGAAAAAAGAGCAGTGGGAATAGGAGCTTTGTTCC
TTGGGTTCTTGGGAGCAGCAGGAAGCACTATGGGCGCAGCGTCAATGACGCTGACGGTACAGGCCAGACA
ATTATTGTCTGGTATAGTGCAGCAGCAGAACAATTTGCTGAGGGCTATTGAGGCGCAACAGCATCTGTTG
CAACTCACAGTCTGGGGCATCAAGCAGCTCCAGGCAAGAATCCTGGCTGTGGAAAGATACCTAAAGGATC
AACAGCTCCTGGGGATTTGGGGTTGCTCTGGAAAACTCATTTGCACCACTGCTGTGCCTTGGAATGCTAG
TTGGAGTAATAAATCTCTGGAACAGATTTGGAATCACACGACCTGGATGGAGTGGGACAGAGAAATTAAC
AATTACACAAGCTTAATACACTCCTTAATTGAAGAATCGCAAAACCAGCAAGAAAAGAATGAACAAGAAT
TATTGGAATTAGATAAATGGGCAAGTTTGTGGAATTGGTTTAACATAACAAATTGGCTGTGGTATATAAA
ATTATTCATAATGATAGTAGGAGGCTTGGTAGGTTTAAGAATAGTTTTTGCTGTACTTTCTATAGTGAAT
AGAGTTAGGCAGGGATATTCACCATTATCGTTTCAGACCCACCTCCCAACCCCGAGGGGACCCGACAGGC
CCGAAGGAATAGAAGAAGAAGGTGGAGAGAGAGACAGAGACAGATCCATTCGATTAGTGAACGGATCTCG
ACGGTATCGATCACGAGACTAGCCTCGAGCGGCCGCCCCCTTCACCGAGGGCCTATTTCCCATGATTCCT
TCATATTTGCATATACGATACAAGGCTGTTAGAGAGATAATTGGAATTAATTTGACTGTAAACACAAAGA
TATTAGTACAAAATACGTGACGTAGAAAGTAATAATTTCTTGGGTAGTTTGCAGTTTTAAAATTATGTTT
TAAAATGGACTATCA
Features (pLannotate 1.2.2; 28 found; start..end, strand, type, name):
    131..334     +  promoter       CMV promoter: human cytomegalovirus (CMV) immediate early promoter
    369..1802    +  CDS            Shmt1: GLYC_MOUSE - Also known as Shmt. Experimental evidence at protein level: Swiss-Prot protein existence level 1. Interconversion of serine and glycine. From Mus musculus (Mouse).
   1858..1975    +  misc_feature   cPPT/CTS: central polypurine tract and central termination sequence of HIV-1
   2239..2534    +  promoter       PGK promoter (fragment): mouse phosphoglycerate kinase 1 promoter
   2552..3578    +  CDS            HygR (fragment): aminoglycoside phosphotransferase from E. coli; aph(4)-Ia; confers resistance to hygromycin
   3891..3953    +  CDS            nef (fragment): NEF_HV1Z2 - Experimental evidence at protein level: Swiss-Prot protein existence level 1. Extracellular Nef protein targets CD4(+) T-lymphocytes for apoptosis by interacting with CXCR4 surface receptors. From Human immunodeficiency virus type 1 group M subtype D (isolate Z2/CDC-Z34) (HIV-1).
   3955..4188    +  LTR            3' LTR (ΔU3): self-inactivating 3' long terminal repeat (LTR) from HIV-1
   4260..4381    +  polyA_signal   SV40 poly(A) signal: SV40 polyadenylation signal
   4421..4556    +  rep_origin     SV40 ori: SV40 origin of replication
   4577..4595    -  promoter       T7 promoter: promoter for bacteriophage T7 RNA polymerase
   4603..4758    +  CDS            lacZα (fragment): LacZα fragment of β-galactosidase; lacZ fragment
   4763..5191    +  rep_origin     f1 ori (sequence partly withheld): f1 bacteriophage origin of replication; arrow indicates direction of (+) strand synthesis
   5244..5348    +  promoter       AmpR promoter: bla
   5349..6209    +  CDS            AmpR: β-lactamase; bla; confers resistance to ampicillin, carbenicillin, and related antibiotics
   6380..6968    +  rep_origin     ori: high-copy-number ColE1/pMB1/pBR322/pUC origin of replication
   7151..7243    +  CDS            lacI (fragment): lac repressor; lacI; The lac repressor binds to the lac operator to inhibit transcription in E. coli. This inhibition can be relieved by adding lactose or isopropyl-β-D-thiogalactopyranoside (IPTG).
   7256..7277    +  protein_bind   CAP binding site: CAP binding activates transcription in the presence of cAMP. E. coli catabolite activator protein
   7292..7322    +  promoter       lac promoter: promoter for the E. coli lac operon
   7330..7346    +  protein_bind   lac operator: The lac repressor binds to the lac operator to inhibit transcription in E. coli. This inhibition can be relieved by adding lactose or isopropyl-β-D-thiogalactopyranoside (IPTG). lac repressor encoded by lacI
   7391..7409    +  promoter       T3 promoter: promoter for bacteriophage T3 RNA polymerase
   7437..7663    +  promoter       RSV promoter: Rous sarcoma virus enhancer/promoter
   7664..7844    +  LTR            5' LTR (truncated): truncated 5' long terminal repeat (LTR) from HIV-1
   7891..8016    +  misc_feature   HIV-1 Ψ: packaging signal of human immunodeficiency virus type 1
   8000..8363    +  CDS            HIV-1 gag (fragment): gag protein from human immunodeficiency virus 1; gag
   8509..8742    +  misc_feature   RRE: The Rev response element (RRE) of HIV-1 allows for Rev-dependent mRNA export from the nucleus to the cytoplasm.
   9119..9219    +  CDS            Rev (fragment): human immunodeficiency virus 1 (HIV-1) Rev protein; rev; enhances nuclear export of unspliced and incompletely spliced viral mRNAs
   9269..5       +  promoter       U6 promoter (fragment) (across the origin): RNA polymerase III promoter for human U6 snRNA
   9443..130     +  enhancer       CMV enhancer (fragment) (across the origin): human cytomegalovirus immediate early enhancer; contains an 18-bp deletion relative to the standard CMV enhancer
