[The description below was written by a language model from this plasmid's Addgene catalogue record and pLannotate feature annotations shown in this document.]
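Description:
pLJM5-mSHMT1 is a lentiviral transfer plasmid for stable overexpression of mouse serine hydroxymethyltransferase 1 (Shmt1) in mammalian cells, built by placing a roughly 1.4 kb Shmt1 coding sequence into the pLJM5 backbone between NheI and KpnI sites, for a total size of 9,447 bp. Shmt1 interconverts serine and glycine. In bacteria the plasmid is maintained by a high-copy ColE1/pUC-type origin and selected with ampicillin through the β-lactamase gene. An f1 origin, lac promoter/operator remnants, lacZα and lacI fragments, and T3 and T7 promoters are carried over from the parental cloning vector. The recorded growth strain is a recombination-deficient one suited to repeat-containing lentiviral plasmids.

The viral portion has a third-generation layout. An RSV promoter fused to a truncated HIV-1 5′ LTR drives transcription of the genomic RNA in packaging cells, followed by the Ψ packaging signal with a partial gag sequence and the Rev response element for Rev-dependent nuclear export. A self-inactivating ΔU3 3′ LTR and an SV40 polyadenylation signal close the unit, with an SV40 origin beyond them. Within the provirus, a CMV enhancer/promoter drives Shmt1; no epitope tag or reporter is annotated. Downstream lie a cPPT/CTS element, which aids nuclear import of the reverse-transcribed genome, and a mouse PGK promoter driving a hygromycin resistance gene, so transduced cells can be selected with hygromycin. A short U6 promoter fragment upstream of the CMV enhancer appears to be a remnant of an shRNA-vector ancestor, and no hairpin cassette is annotated. The construct comes from a study of serine synthesis and one-carbon metabolism, where it would provide integrated, constitutive expression of mouse SHMT1.
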