Addgene plasmid #83904: pLJM5-mSHMT1
Purpose: stable overexpression
Depositing lab: David Sabatini. Depositing organization: Whitehead Institute for Biomedical Research. Publication: A PHGDH inhibitor reveals coordination of serine synthesis and one-carbon unit fate. Pacold ME, Brimacombe KR, Chan SH, Rohde JM, Lewis CA, Swier LJ, Possemato R, Chen WW, Sullivan LB, Fiske BP, Cho S, Freinkman E, Birsoy K, Abu-Remaileh M, Shaul YD, Liu CM, Zhou M, Koh MJ, Chung H, Davidson SM, Luengo A, Wang AQ, Xu X, Yasgar A, Liu L, Rai G, Westover KD, Vander Heiden MG, Shen M, Gray NS, Boxer MB, Sabatini DM. Nat Chem Biol. 2016 Jun;12(6):452-8. doi: 10.1038/nchembio.2070. Epub 2016 Apr 25. PubMed 27110680.
Backbone
  Vector backbone: pLJM5
  Backbone size w/o insert (bp): 8010
  Total vector size (bp): 9447
  Vector type: Mammalian Expression, Lentiviral
  Selectable markers: Hygromycin
Growth in bacteria
  Bacterial resistance: Ampicillin, 100 μg/mL
  Growth temperature: 37°C
  Growth strain: NEB Stable
  Copy number: Unknown
Gene/Insert
  Gene/Insert name: Serine hydroxymethyltransferase 1 (alt name: SHMT1)
  Species: M. musculus (mouse)
  Insert size (bp): 1437
  GenBank ID: XM_006532644.3
  Entrez Gene: Shmt1 (a.k.a. AI324848, AI385541, C81125, Shmt, mshmt, mshmt1, mshmt2)
  Promoter: CMV
  Cloning method: Restriction Enzyme; 5′ cloning site NheI (unknown if destroyed); 3′ cloning site KpnI (unknown if destroyed)
  Sequencing primers: 5′ ATG TCG TAA CAA CTC CGC CCC ATT; 3′ TAG TTT GTA TGT CTG TTG CTA TTA
Terms and licenses: Academic/Nonprofit Terms; Industry Terms: Not Available to Industry
How to cite: pLJM5-mSHMT1 was a gift from David Sabatini (Addgene plasmid # 83904 ; http://n2t.net/addgene:83904 ; RRID:Addgene_83904)
