>Addgene plasmid #83904 | pLJM5-mSHMT1 | depositor partial sequence | sequence record 160825 | Foward sequencing data of insert (mSHMT1):
AGTAGACGTCGAGTGCTAGCAGTGCATGGCAGACAGGGAGCCACCCTGTGGGCTTCTCATGAGAAGATGT
TGTCGCAGCCCCTCAAGGACAGTGATGCCGAGGTTTACAGCATCATTAAAAAGGAGAGCAACCGGCAGAG
GGTCGGATTAGAGCTGATTGCCTCGGAGAATTTTGCCAGCCGAGCTGTGTTGGAGGCCCTGGGATCTTGC
TTAAATAACAAATACTCTGAGGGATATCCAGGCCAAAGGTATTATGGCGGGACCGAGTTCATCGATGAGC
TGGAGATGCTGTGTCAGAAGCGTGCATTACAGGCCTACCATCTGGATCCTCAGTGCTGGGGTGTCAATGT
CCAGCCTTATTCAGGCTCCCCTGCAAACTTTGCTGTGTATACTGCCCTGGTAGAGCCTCATGGGCGAATC
ATGGGCTTGGACCTGCCAGACGGTGGCCATCTGACCCATGGCTTCATGACAGACAAGAAGAAAATCTCTG
CCACATCTATCTTCTTTGAATCCATGCCTTATAAGGTGTACCCAGAGACTGGGTACATCAACTATGACCA
GCTGGAGGAGAATGCCAGCCTCTTCCACCCGAAGCTGATCATCGCAGGGACCAGCTGCTACTCCCGGAAC
CTGGACTACGCACGGCTGCGGAAGATTGCGGATGATAATGGGGCGTATCTCATGGCAGACATGGCACATA
TCAGTGGGCTCGTGGCAGCTGGGGTGGTGCCCTCCCCCTTTGAACACTGCCATGTAGTGACCACTACAAC
CCACAAGACCCTGAGAGGCTGCCGTGCTGGTATGATATTCTACAGAAAGGGTGTGCGCAGTGTGGATCCC
AAGACTGGCAAAGAGACTTACTATGAACTGGAGTCCCTCATCAACTCTGCCGTGTTCCCGGGCCTTCAGG
GGGGTCCTCACAACCATGCCATTGCTGGTGTTGCTGTGGCCCTGAAGCAAGCCATGACTACAGAATTCAA
AATCTACCAGCTCCAGGTGTTGGCCCAACTGCAGGGCTCTGTCTGATGCACTCACAGAGCTAGGCTACAA
AATAGTCACAGGTGGCTCCTGAATAATCACCTTTGATTCTATGGAATCTGCGTTCTAAGGGTACTGATGG
TGGAAGGGCTGAGACGGTACTAAAAGCCTTGTTCATCGCCCTGCAACAGAATAACCTGCCAGTGGAACAA
GATNGCGTNCTGNCNNGGGAACTTGCGACTGGGGGACTCTCCACGCCATTTGAACCATCTCCNANTGA
