>Addgene plasmid #83904 | pLJM5-mSHMT1 | depositor partial sequence | sequence record 160826 | Reverse sequencing data of insert (mSHMT1):
NNNNCGAGAGCCATTCTTTCCTGCCTGTACCCCCCATCCCCCCTTTTCTTTTAAATTGTGGATGAATACT
GCCATTTGTCTCGAGGTCGAGAATTCATGGTACCGCATCAGAAGTCAGGAAGGCCAGGTAGTGAGAAGTT
GGAAGCAAAGTTCTCCACTTCTTCCCGGAGAGTTGCCACAGCACTCTGGATCTTCTCATCTCCTGCCAGC
TTCTCTTTGAACTCTTTCAGTGTGGCCTTCGTGGCCATGTGGCTCTGAATCTGCAGTGTCAACTCTATCC
CCCTGTGGATAAAGTGTGCTACTTTTTGGAAGTCTTCTTCCAAAAGTCCTCGGGATGTCAATGCTGGAGT
CCCCAGTCGCAGTCCACTGGGCCGTAACGCACTCTTGTCACCTGGGCAGGTATTCTTGTTGCAGGCGATA
GAACAGGCTTCTAGTACCTTCTCAGCCCTTCCACCATCAGTACCCTTAGAACGCAGATCCATTAGGATCA
AGTGATTATCAGAGCCACCTGTGACTATTTTGTAGCCTAGCTCTGTGAGTGCATCAGACAGAGCCCTGCA
GTTGGCCAACACCTGGAGCTGGTAGATTTTGAATTCTGTAGTCATGGCTTGCTTCAGGGCCACAGCAACA
CCAGCAATGGCATGGTTGTGAGGACCCCCCTGAAGGCCCGGGAACACGGCAGAGTTGATGAGGGACTCCA
GTTCATAGTAAGTCTCTTTGCCAGTCTTGGGATCCACACTGCGCACACCCTTTCTGTAGAATATCATACC
AGCACGGCAGCCTCTCAGGGTCTTGTGGGTTGTAGTGGTCACTACATGGCAGTGTTCAAAGGGGGAGGGC
ACCACCCCAGCTGCCACGAGCCCACTGATATGTGCCATGTCTGCCATGAGATACGCCCCATTTATCATCC
GCAATCTTCCGCAGCCGTGCGTAGTCCAGGTTCCGGGAGTAGCAGCTGGTCCCTGCGATGATCAGCTTCG
GGTGGAAGAGGCTGGCCATTCTCCTCCAGCTGGTCATAGTTGATGTACCCAGTCTCTGGTACACCTTTAT
AAGGGCATGGAATCCAAGAGGATAGATGTGGCAGAGATTTTCTTCCTTGTCTGTCATGAAGCCATGGGTC
AGAATTGGCCCACCCGTCTGCCAGTCCAGCCCCATGAATTCCGCCCATGGAGGCTCTACAAGGCCAGNAT
AACACAGGCCAAANTTGCCANGGNNNCTGGAATANGCTCTGGAACAATTGACAACCCCNAGCACTCTGAG
AGGNATTCCACGAGA
