>Addgene plasmid #83904 | pLJM5-mSHMT1 | addgene partial sequence | sequence record 163230 | CMV-F 5'-CGCAAATGGGCGGTAGGCGTG-3'
AGCAGAGCTGGTTTAGTGAACCGTCAGATCCGCTAGCAGTGCAATGGCAGACAGGGATGCCACCCTGTGG
GCTTCTCATGAGAAGATGTTGTCGCAGCCCCTCAAGGACAGTGATGCCGAGGTTTACAGCATCATTAAAA
AGGAGAGCAACCGGCAGAGGGTCGGATTAGAGCTGATTGCCTCGGAGAATTTTGCCAGCCGAGCTGTGTT
GGAGGCCCTGGGATCTTGCTTAAATAACAAATACTCTGAGGGATATCCAGGCCAAAGGTATTATGGCGGG
ACCGAGTTCATCGATGAGCTGGAGATGCTGTGTCAGAAGCGTGCATTACAGGCCTACCATCTGGATCCTC
AGTGCTGGGGTGTCAATGTCCAGCCTTATTCAGGCTCCCCTGCAAACTTTGCTGTGTATACTGCCCTGGT
AGAGCCTCATGGGCGAATCATGGGCTTGGACCTGCCAGACGGTGGCCATCTGACCCATGGCTTCATGACA
GACAAGAAGAAAATCTCTGCCACATCTATCTTCTTTGAATCCATGCCTTATAAGGTGTACCCAGAGACTG
GGTACATCAACTATGACCAGCTGGAGGAGAATGCCAGCCTCTTCCACCCGAAGCTGATCATCGCAGGGAC
CAGCTGCTACTCCCGGAACCTGGACTACGCACGGCTGCGGAAGATTGCGGATGATAATGGGGCGTATCTC
ATGGCAGACATGGCACATATCAGTGGGCTCGTGGCAGCTGGGGTGGTGCCCTCCCCCTTTGAACACTGCC
ATGTAGTGACCACTACAACCCACAAGACCCTGAGAGGCTGCCGTGCTGGTATGATATTCTACAGAAAGGG
TGTGCGCAGTGTGGATCCCAAGACTGGCAAAGAGACTTACTATGAACTGGAGTCCCTCATCAACTCTGCC
GTGTTCCCGGGCCTTCAGGGGGGTCCTCACAACCATGCCATTGCTGGTGTTGCTGTGGCCCTGAAGCAAG
CCATGACTACAGAATTCAAAATCTACCAGCTCCAG
