>Addgene plasmid #83904 | pLJM5-mSHMT1 | addgene partial sequence | sequence record 163233 | pS2-R 5'-TAGTTTGTATGTCTGTTGCTATTA-3'
TGCACTGTACCCCCCAATCCCCCCTTTTCTTTTAAAATTGTGGATGAATACTGCCATTTGTCTCGAGGTC
GAGAATTCATGGTACCGCATCAGAAGTCAGGAAGGCCAGGTAGTGAGAAGTTGGAAGCAAAGTTCTCCAC
TTCTTCCCGGAGAGTTGCCACAGCACTCTGGATCTTCTCATCTCCTGCCAGCTTCTCTTTGAACTCTTTC
AGTGTGGCCTTCGTGGCCATGTGGCTCTGAATCTGCAGTGTCAACTCTATCCCCCTGTGGATAAAGTGTG
CTACTTTTTGGAAGTCTTCTTCCAAAAGTCCTCGGGATGTCAATGCTGGAGTCCCCAGTCGCAGTCCACT
GGGCCGTAACGCACTCTTGTCACCTGGGCAGGTATTCTTGTTGCAGGCGATAGAACAGGCTTCTAGTACC
TTCTCAGCCCTTCCACCATCAGTACCCTTAGAACGCAGATCCATTAGGATCAAGTGATTATCAGAGCCAC
CTGTGACTATTTTGTAGCCTAGCTCTGTGAGTGCATCAGACAGAGCCCTGCAGTTGGCCAACACCTGGAG
CTGGTAGATTTTGAATTCTGTAGTCATGGCTTGCTTCAGGGCCACAGCAACACCAGCAATGGCATGGTTG
TGAGGACCCCCCTGAAGGCCCGGGAACACGGCAGAGTTGATGAGGGACTCCAGTTCATAGTAAGTCTCTT
TGCCAGTCTTGGGATCCACACTGCGCACACCCTTTCTGTAGAATATCATACCAGCACGGCAGCCTCTCAG
GGTCTTGTGGGTTGTAGTGGTCACTACATGGCAGTGTTCAAAGGGGGAGGGCACCACCCCAGCTGCCACG
AGCCCACTGATATGTGCCATGTCTGCCATGAGATACGCCCCATTATCATCCGCAATCTTCCGCAGCCGTG
CGTAGTCCAGGTTCCGGGAGTAGCAGCTGGTCCCTGCGATGATCAGCTTCGGGTGGAAGAGGCTGGCATT
